>Addgene plasmid #143775 | TFORF1239 | addgene full sequence | sequence record 338763 | Addgene NGS Result
GGCTCCGGTGCCCGTCAGTGGGCAGAGCGCACATCGCCCACAGTCCCCGAGAAGTTGGGGGGAGGGGTCG
GCAATTGAACCGGTGCCTAGAGAAGGTGGCGCGGGGTAAACTGGGAAAGTGATGTCGTGTACTGGCTCCG
CCTTTTTCCCGAGGGTGGGGGAGAACCGTATATAAGTGCAGTAGTCGCCGTGAACGTTCTTTTTCGCAAC
GGGTTTGCCGCCAGAACACAGGTAAGTGCCGTGTGTGGTTCCCGCGGGCCTGGCCTCTTTACGGGTTATG
GCCCTTGCGTGCCTTGAATTACTTCCACCTGGCTGCAGTACGTGATTCTTGATCCCGAGCTTCGGGTTGG
AAGTGGGTGGGAGAGTTCGAGGCCTTGCGCTTAAGGAGCCCCTTCGCCTCGTGCTTGAGTTGAGGCCTGG
CCTGGGCGCTGGGGCCGCCGCGTGCGAATCTGGTGGCACCTTCGCGCCTGTCTCGCTGCTTTCGATAAGT
CTCTAGCCATTTAAAATTTTTGATGACCTGCTGCGACGCTTTTTTTCTGGCAAGATAGTCTTGTAAATGC
GGGCCAAGATCTGCACACTGGTATTTCGGTTTTTGGGGCCGCGGGCGGCGACGGGGCCCGTGCGTCCCAG
CGCACATGTTCGGCGAGGCGGGGCCTGCGAGCGCGGCCACCGAGAATCGGACGGGGGTAGTCTCAAGCTG
GCCGGCCTGCTCTGGTGCCTGGCCTCGCGCCGCCGTGTATCGCCCCGCCCTGGGCGGCAAGGCTGGCCCG
GTCGGCACCAGTTGCGTGAGCGGAAAGATGGCCGCTTCCCGGCCCTGCTGCAGGGAGCTCAAAATGGAGG
ACGCGGCGCTCGGGAGAGCGGGCGGGTGAGTCACCCACACAAAGGAAAAGGGCCTTTCCGTCCTCAGCCG
TCGCTTCATGTGACTCCACGGAGTACCGGGCGCCGTCCAGGCACCTCGATTAGTTCTCGAGCTTTTGGAG
TACGTCGTCTTTAGGTTGGGGGGAGGGGTTTTATGCGATGGAGTTTCCCCACACTGAGTGGGTGGAGACT
GAAGTTAGGCCAGCTTGGCACTTGATGTAATTCTCCTTGGAATTTGCCCTTTTTGAGTTTGGATCTTGGT
TCATTCTCAAGCCTCAGACAGTGGTTCAAAGTTTTTTTCTTCCATTTCAGGTGTCGTGAGGCTAGCACCG
CCACCATGGACGACTTGAAATATGGAGTGTATCCTCTCAAGGAAGCAAGTGGATGCCCTGGGGCTGAGAG
GAATCTTCTAGTTTACTCTTATTTTGAAAAGGAGACATTGACATTTAGGGATGTGGCCATAGAATTCTCT
CTGGAGGAGTGGGAATGCCTGAACCCTGCTCAGCAGAATTTATATATGAATGTGATGTTAGAAAACTACA
AAAACCTGGTCTTCTTGGGTGTTGCTGTCTCTAAGCAAGACCCAGTCACCTGTCTGGAGCAAGAAAAAGA
GCCCTGGAATATGAAGAGACATGAGATGGTGGATGAACCCCCAGCTATGTGTTCTTATTTTACCAAAGAC
CTTTGGCCAGAGCAAGACATAAAAGATTCTTTTCAACAAGTAATACTGAGAAGATATGGCAAATGTGAAC
ATGAGAATTTACAGTTAAGAAAAGGCTCCGCAAGTGTAGATGAGTATAAGGTGCACAAAGAAGGTTATAA
TGAGCTAAACCAGTGTTTGACAACTACCCAGAGCAAAATATTTCCATGTGATAAATATGTGAAAGTCTTT
CATAAATTTTTAAATGCAAATAGACATAAGACAAGACATACTGGAAAGAAACCTTTCAAATGTAAAAAAT
GTGGCAAATCATTTTGCATGCTTTTACACCTAAGTCAACATAAAAGAATTCATATTAGAGAGAATTCTTA
CCAATGTGAAGAATGTGGCAAAGCTTTTAAATGGTTCTCAACCCTTACTAGACACAAGAGAATTCATACT
GGAGAGAAACCCTTCAAATGTGAAGAATGTGGCAAAGCTTTTAAGCAGTCCTCAACCCTTACTACACATA
AGATAATTCATACTGGGGAGAAACCATATAGATGTGAAGAATGTGGCAAAGCCTTCAACCGGTCCTCACA
CCTTACTACACATAAGATAATTCATACTGGAGAGAAGCCCTACAAATGTGAAGAATGTGGCAAAGCTTTT
AACCAGTCTTCAACCCTTAGTACACATAAGTTCATTCATGCTGGAGAGAAACCCTACAAATGTGAGGAAT
GTGACAAAGCTTTTAATCGATTCTCATACCTTACTAAACATAAGATAATTCATACTGGAGAAAAATCTTA
CAAATGTGAAGAATGTGGCAAAGGCTTTAATTGGTCCTCAACCCTTACTAAACATAAAAGAATTCATACT
GGAGAGAAACCCTACAAATGTGAAGTGTGTGGCAAAGCCTTTAATGAGTCCTCAAACCTTACTACACATA
AGATGATTCATACTGGAGAGAAACCCTACAAATGTGAAGAATGTGGCAAAGCTTTTAACCGGTCCCCACA
ACTTACTGCACATAAGATAATTCATACTGGAGAGAAACCTTACAAATGTGAAGAATGTGGCAAAGCTTTT
AGCCAGTCATCAATCCTTACTACACATAAGAGAATTCACACTGGAGAGAAACCCTACAAATGTGAAGAAT
GTGGCAAAGCTTTTAACCGATCCTCAAATCTTACTAAACATAAGATAATTCATACAGGAGAGAAATCTTA
CAAATGTGAAGAATGTGGTAAAGCCTTTAACCAATCCTCAACTCTTACTAAACATAGGAAAATTCATACT
AGACAGAAACCCTACAACTGTGAAGAATGTGACAATACATTTAACCAGTCCTCAAACCTTATTAAACAAA
ATAATTCATACTGGAGAGAAACTCTACAAATGTCAAGAATGTGGGAAAGCCTTTAGTAATGAACTAGTCC
GTAACTTGAAAGTATTTCGATTTCTTGGCTTTATATATCTTGTGGAAAGGACGACGAATGCAGACCTTGC
GAAAGACAACGCGTTAAGTCGACAATCAACCTCTGGATTACAAAATTTGTGAAAGATTGACTGGTATTCT
TAACTATGTTGCTCCTTTTACGCTATGTGGATACGCTGCTTTAATGCCTTTGTATCATGCTATTGCTTCC
CGTATGGCTTTCATTTTCTCCTCCTTGTATAAATCCTGGTTGCTGTCTCTTTATGAGGAGTTGTGGCCCG
TTGTCAGGCAACGTGGCGTGGTGTGCACTGTGTTTGCTGACGCAACCCCCACTGGTTGGGGCATTGCCAC
CACCTGTCAGCTCCTTTCCGGGACTTTCGCTTTCCCCCTCCCTATTGCCACGGCGGAACTCATCGCCGCC
TGCCTTGCCCGCTGCTGGACAGGGGCTCGGCTGTTGGGCACTGACAATTCCGTGGTGTTGTCGGGGAAAT
CATCGTCCTTTCCTTGGCTGCTCGCCTGTGTTGCCACCTGGATTCTGCGCGGGACGTCCTTCTGCTACGT
CCCTTCGGCCCTCAATCCAGCGGACCTTCCTTCCCGCGGCCTGCTGCCGGCTCTGCGGCCTCTTCCGCGT
CTTCGCCTTCGCCCTCAGACGAGTCGGATCTCCCTTTGGGCCGCCTCCCCGCGTCGACTTTAAGACCAAT
GACTTACAAGGCAGCTGTAGATCTTAGCCACTTTTTAAAAGAAAAGGGGGGACTGGAAGGGCTAATTCAC
TCCCAACGAAGACAAGATCTGCTTTTTGCTTGTACTGGGTCTCTCTGGTTAGACCAGATCTGAGCCTGGG
AGCTCTCTGGCTAACTAGGGAACCCACTGCTTAAGCCTCAATAAAGCTTGCCTTGAGTGCTTCAAGTAGT
GTGTGCCCGTCTGTTGTGTGACTCTGGTAACTAGAGATCCCTCAGACCCTTTTAGTCAGTGTGGAAAATC
TCTAGCAGTACGTATAGTAGTTCATGTCATCTTATTATTCAGTATTTATAACTTGCAAAGAAATGAATAT
CAGAGAGTGAGAGGAACTTGTTTATTGCAGCTTATAATGGTTACAAATAAAGCAATAGCATCACAAATTT
CACAAATAAAGCATTTTTTTCACTGCATTCTAGTTGTGGTTTGTCCAAACTCATCAATGTATCTTATCAT
GTCTGGCTCTAGCTATCCCGCCCCTAACTCCGCCCATCCCGCCCCTAACTCCGCCCAGTTCCGCCCATTC
TCCGCCCCATGGCTGACTAATTTTTTTTATTTATGCAGAGGCCGAGGCCGCCTCGGCCTCTGAGCTATTC
CAGAAGTAGTGAGGAGGCTTTTTTGGAGGCCTAGGGACGTACCCAATTCGCCCTATAGTGAGTCGTATTA
CGCGCGCTCACTGGCCGTCGTTTTACAACGTCGTGACTGGGAAAACCCTGGCGTTACCCAACTTAATCGC
CTTGCAGCACATCCCCCTTTCGCCAGCTGGCGTAATAGCGAAGAGGCCCGCACCGATCGCCCTTCCCAAC
AGTTGCGCAGCCTGAATGGCGAATGGG
[124 nt withheld, positions 4508-4631]
C
[91 nt withheld, positions 4633-4723]
A
[49 nt withheld, positions 4725-4773]
CCTTTGACGTTGGAGTCCACGTTCTTT
[37 nt withheld, positions 4801-4837]
ACCCTATCTCGGTCTATTCTTTTGATTTATAAGGGATTTTGCCGATTTCGGCCTATTGGTTAAAAAATGA
GCTGATTTAACAAAAATTTAACGCGAATTTTAACAAAATATTAACGCTTACAATTTAGGTGGCACTTTTC
GGGGAAATGTGCGCGGAACCCCTATTTGTTTATTTTTCTAAATACATTCAAATATGTATCCGCTCATGAG
ACAATAACCCTGATAAATGCTTCAATAATATTGAAAAAGGAAGAGTATGAGTATTCAACATTTCCGTGTC
GCCCTTATTCCCTTTTTTGCGGCATTTTGCCTTCCTGTTTTTGCTCACCCAGAAACGCTGGTGAAAGTAA
AAGATGCTGAAGATCAGTTGGGTGCACGAGTGGGTTACATCGAACTGGATCTCAACAGCGGTAAGATCCT
TGAGAGTTTTCGCCCCGAAGAACGTTTTCCAATGATGAGCACTTTTAAAGTTCTGCTATGTGGCGCGGTA
TTATCCCGTATTGACGCCGGGCAAGAGCAACTCGGTCGCCGCATACACTATTCTCAGAATGACTTGGTTG
AGTACTCACCAGTCACAGAAAAGCATCTTACGGATGGCATGACAGTAAGAGAATTATGCAGTGCTGCCAT
AACCATGAGTGATAACACTGCGGCCAACTTACTTCTGACAACGATCGGAGGACCGAAGGAGCTAACCGCT
TTTTTGCACAACATGGGGGATCATGTAACTCGCCTTGATCGTTGGGAACCGGAGCTGAATGAAGCCATAC
CAAACGACGAGCGTGACACCACGATGCCTGTAGCAATGGCAACAACGTTGCGCAAACTATTAACTGGCGA
ACTACTTACTCTAGCTTCCCGGCAACAATTAATAGACTGGATGGAGGCGGATAAAGTTGCAGGACCACTT
CTGCGCTCGGCCCTTCCGGCTGGCTGGTTTATTGCTGATAAATCTGGAGCCGGTGAGCGTGGGTCTCGCG
GTATCATTGCAGCACTGGGGCCAGATGGTAAGCCCTCCCGTATCGTAGTTATCTACACGACGGGGAGTCA
GGCAACTATGGATGAACGAAATAGACAGATCGCTGAGATAGGTGCCTCACTGATTAAGCATTGGTAACTG
TCAGACCAAGTTTACTCATATATACTTTAGATTGATTTAAAACTTCATTTTTAATTTAAAAGGATCTAGG
TGAAGATCCTTTTTGATAATCTCATGACCAAAATCCCTTAACGTGAGTTTTCGTTCCACTGAGCGTCAGA
CCCCGTAGAAAAGATCAAAGGATCTTCTTGAGATCCTTTTTTTCTGCGCGTAATCTGCTGCTTGCAAACA
AAAAAACCACCGCTACCAGCGGTGGTTTGTTTGCCGGATCAAGAGCTACCAACTCTTTTTCCGAAGGTAA
CTGGCTTCAGCAGAGCGCAGATACCAAATACTGTTCTTCTAGTGTAGCCGTAGTTAGGCCACCACTTCAA
GAACTCTGTAGCACCGCCTACATACCTCGCTCTGCTAATCCTGTTACCAGTGGCTGCTGCCAGTGGCGAT
AAGTCGTGTCTTACCGGGTTGGACTCAAGACGATAGTTACCGGATAAGGCGCAGCGGTCGGGCTGAACGG
GGGGTTCGTGCACACAGCCCAGCTTGGAGCGAACGACCTACACCGAACTGAGATACCTACAGCGTGAGCT
ATGAGAAAGCGCCACGCTTCCCGAAGGGAGAAAGGCGGACAGGTATCCGGTAAGCGGCAGGGTCGGAACA
GGAGAGCGCACGAGGGAGCTTCCAGGGGGAAACGCCTGGTATCTTTATAGTCCTGTCGGGTTTCGCCACC
TCTGACTTGAGCGTCGATTTTTGTGATGCTCGTCAGGGGGGCGGAGCCTATGGAAAAACGCCAGCAACGC
GGCCTTTTTACGGTTCCTGGCCTTTTGCTGGCCTTTTGCTCACATGTTCTTTCCTGCGTTATCCCCTGAT
TCTGTGGATAACCGTATTACCGCCTTTGAGTGAGCTGATACCGCTCGCCGCAGCCGAACGACCGAGCGCA
GCGAGTCAGTGAGCGAGGAAGCGGAAGAGCGCCCAATACGCAAACCGCCTCTCCCCGCGCGTTGGCCGAT
TCATTAATGCAGCTGGCACGACAGGTTTCCCGACTGGAAAGCGGGCAGTGAGCGCAACGCAATTAATGTG
AGTTAGCTCACTCATTAGGCACCCCAGGCTTTACACTTTATGCTTCCGGCTCGTATGTTGTGTGGAATTG
TGAGCGGATAACAATTTCACACAGGAAACAGCTATGACCATGATTACGCCAAGCGCGCAATTAACCCTCA
CTAAAGGGAACAAAAGCTGGAGCTGCAAGCTTAATGTAGTCTTATGCAATACTCTTGTAGTCTTGCAACA
TGGTAACGATGAGTTAGCAACATGCCTTACAAGGAGAGAAAAAGCACCGTGCATGCCGATTGGTGGAAGT
AAGGTGGTACGATCGTGCCTTATTAGGAAGGCAACAGACGGGTCTGACATGGATTGGACGAACCACTGAA
TTGCCGCATTGCAGAGATATTGTATTTAAGTGCCTAGCTCGATACATAAACGGGTCTCTCTGGTTAGACC
AGATCTGAGCCTGGGAGCTCTCTGGCTAACTAGGGAACCCACTGCTTAAGCCTCAATAAAGCTTGCCTTG
AGTGCTTCAAGTAGTGTGTGCCCGTCTGTTGTGTGACTCTGGTAACTAGAGATCCCTCAGACCCTTTTAG
TCAGTGTGGAAAATCTCTAGCAGTGGCGCCCGAACAGGGACTTGAAAGCGAAAGGGAAACCAGAGGAGCT
CTCTCGACGCAGGACTCGGCTTGCTGAAGCGCGCACGGCAAGAGGCGAGGGGCGGCGACTGGTGAGTACG
CCAAAAATTTTGACTAGCGGAGGCTAGAAGGAGAGAGATGGGTGCGAGAGCGTCAGTATTAAGCGGGGGA
GAATTAGATCGCGATGGGAAAAAATTCGGTTAAGGCCAGGGGGAAAGAAAAAATATAAATTAAAACATAT
AGTATGGGCAAGCAGGGAGCTAGAACGATTCGCAGTTAATCCTGGCCTGTTAGAAACATCAGAAGGCTGT
AGACAAATACTGGGACAGCTACAACCATCCCTTCAGACAGGATCAGAAGAACTTAGATCATTATATAATA
CAGTAGCAACCCTCTATTGTGTGCATCAAAGGATAGAGATAAAAGACACCAAGGAAGCTTTAGACAAGAT
AGAGGAAGAGCAAAACAAAAGTAAGACCACCGCACAGCAAGCGGCCGCTGATCTTCAGACCTGGAGGAGG
AGATATGAGGGACAATTGGAGAAGTGAATTATATAAATATAAAGTAGTAAAAATTGAACCATTAGGAGTA
GCACCCACCAAGGCAAAGAGAAGAGTGGTGCAGAGAGAAAAAAGAGCAGTGGGAATAGGAGCTTTGTTCC
TTGGGTTCTTGGGAGCAGCAGGAAGCACTATGGGCGCAGCGTCAATGACGCTGACGGTACAGGCCAGACA
ATTATTGTCTGGTATAGTGCAGCAGCAGAACAATTTGCTGAGGGCTATTGAGGCGCAACAGCATCTGTTG
CAACTCACAGTCTGGGGCATCAAGCAGCTCCAGGCAAGAATCCTGGCTGTGGAAAGATACCTAAAGGATC
AACAGCTCCTGGGGATTTGGGGTTGCTCTGGAAAACTCATTTGCACCACTGCTGTGCCTTGGAATGCTAG
TTGGAGTAATAAATCTCTGGAACAGATTTGGAATCACACGACCTGGATGGAGTGGGACAGAGAAATTAAC
AATTACACAAGCTTAATACACTCCTTAATTGAAGAATCGCAAAACCAGCAAGAAAAGAATGAACAAGAAT
TATTGGAATTAGATAAATGGGCAAGTTTGTGGAATTGGTTTAACATAACAAATTGGCTGTGGTATATAAA
ATTATTCATAATGATAGTAGGAGGCTTGGTAGGTTTAAGAATAGTTTTTGCTGTACTTTCTATAGTGAAT
AGAGTTAGGCAGGGATATTCACCATTATCGTTTCAGACCCACCTCCCAACCCCGAGGGGACCCATGCATT
GCATCTCAATTAGTCAGCAACCAGGTGTGGAAAGTCCCCAGGCTCCCCAGCAGGCAGAAGTATGCAAAGC
ATGCGTCTCAATTAGTCAGCAACCATAGTCCCGCCCCTAACTCCGCCCATCCCGCCCCTAACTCCGCCCA
GTTCCGCCCATTCTCCGCCCCATGGCTGACTAATTTTTTTTATTTATGCAGAGGCCGAGGCCGCCTCGGC
CTCTGAGCTATTCCAGAAGTAGTGAGGAGGCTTTTTTGGAGGCCTAGGCTTTTGCAAAAAGCTTTCTAGA
GGTACCACCGGAGCTTACCATGACCGAGTACAAGCCCACGGTGCGCCTCGCCACCCGCGACGACGTCCCC
AGGGCCGTACGCACCCTCGCCGCCGCGTTCGCCGACTACCCCGCCACGCGCCACACCGTCGATCCGGACC
GCCACATCGAGCGGGTCACCGAGCTGCAAGAACTCTTCCTCACGCGCGTCGGGCTCGACATCGGCAAGGT
GTGGGTCGCGGACGACGGCGCCGCCGTGGCGGTCTGGACCACGCCGGAGAGCGTCGAAGCGGGGGCGGTG
TTCGCCGAGATCGGCCCGCGCATGGCCGAGTTGAGCGGTTCCCGGCTGGCCGCGCAGCAACAGATGGAAG
GCCTCCTGGCGCCGCACCGGCCCAAGGAGCCCGCGTGGTTCCTGGCCACCGTCGGCGTCTCGCCCGACCA
CCAGGGCAAGGGTCTGGGCAGCGCCGTCGTGCTCCCCGGAGTGGAGGCGGCCGAGCGCGCCGGGGTGCCC
GCCTTCCTGGAGACCTCCGCGCCCCGCAACCTCCCCTTCTACGAGCGGCTCGGCTTCACCGTCACCGCCG
ACGTCGAGGTGCCCGAAGGACCGCGCACCTGGTGCATGACCCGCAAGCCCGGTGCCAGTTAACGAATTCT
AGATCTTGAGACAAATGGCAGTATTCATCCACAATTTTAAAAGAAAAGGGGGGATTGGGGGGTACAGTGC
AGGGGAAAGAATAGTAGACATAATAGCAACAGACATACAAACTAAAGAATTACAAAAACAAATTACAAAA
ATTCAAAATTTTCGGGTTTATTACAGGGACAGCAGAGATCCACTTTGGCGCCGGCTCGAGGCCTGCAGGT
GCAAAGATGGATAAAGTTTTAAACAGAGAGGAATCTTTGCAGCTAATGGACCTTCTAGGTCTTGAAAGGA
GTGGGAATT
Features (pLannotate 1.2.2; 33 found; start..end, strand, type, name):
      1..1179    +  promoter       EF-1α promoter: strong constitutive promoter for human elongation factor EF-1α
   1298..1633    +  CDS            ZNF720 (fragment): ZN720_HUMAN - Experimental evidence at protein level: Swiss-Prot protein existence level 1. From Homo sapiens (Human).
   1649..1804    +  CDS            ZNF493 (fragment): ZN493_HUMAN - Experimental evidence at protein level: Swiss-Prot protein existence level 1. May be involved in transcriptional regulation. From Homo sapiens (Human).
   2867..2923    +  CDS            ZNF431 (fragment): ZN431_HUMAN - Also known as KIAA1969. Experimental evidence at transcript level: Swiss-Prot protein existence level 2. Sequence-specific DNA binding transcriptional repressor. Represses target gene transcription by recruiting HDAC1 and HDAC2 histone deacetylases. Acts as a specific transcriptional repressor for PTCH1 during embryonic development. Required for osteoblast differentiation and sonic hedgehog/SHH signaling response. Binds to the consensus site 5'-GCGCCC-3' in the promoter of PTCH1 (By similarity). From Homo sapiens (Human).
   2939..2992    +  promoter       U6 promoter (fragment): RNA polymerase III promoter for human U6 snRNA
   3034..3622    +  misc_feature   WPRE: woodchuck hepatitis virus posttranscriptional regulatory element
   3673..3692    +  misc_feature   cPPT/CTS (fragment): central polypurine tract and central termination sequence of HIV-1
   3694..3927    +  LTR            3' LTR (ΔU3): self-inactivating 3' long terminal repeat (LTR) from HIV-1
   4005..4126    +  polyA_signal   SV40 poly(A) signal: SV40 polyadenylation signal
   4166..4301    +  rep_origin     SV40 ori: SV40 origin of replication
   4322..4340    -  promoter       T7 promoter: promoter for bacteriophage T7 RNA polymerase
   4348..4503    +  CDS            lacZα (fragment): LacZα fragment of β-galactosidase; lacZ fragment
   4508..4936    +  rep_origin     f1 ori (sequence partly withheld): f1 bacteriophage origin of replication; arrow indicates direction of (+) strand synthesis
   4989..5093    +  promoter       AmpR promoter: bla
   5094..5954    +  CDS            AmpR: β-lactamase; bla; confers resistance to ampicillin, carbenicillin, and related antibiotics
   6125..6713    +  rep_origin     ori: high-copy-number ColE1/pMB1/pBR322/pUC origin of replication
   6896..6988    +  CDS            lacI (fragment): lac repressor; lacI; The lac repressor binds to the lac operator to inhibit transcription in E. coli. This inhibition can be relieved by adding lactose or isopropyl-β-D-thiogalactopyranoside (IPTG).
   7001..7022    +  protein_bind   CAP binding site: CAP binding activates transcription in the presence of cAMP. E. coli catabolite activator protein
   7037..7067    +  promoter       lac promoter: promoter for the E. coli lac operon
   7075..7091    +  protein_bind   lac operator: The lac repressor binds to the lac operator to inhibit transcription in E. coli. This inhibition can be relieved by adding lactose or isopropyl-β-D-thiogalactopyranoside (IPTG). lac repressor encoded by lacI
   7136..7154    +  promoter       T3 promoter: promoter for bacteriophage T3 RNA polymerase
   7182..7408    +  promoter       RSV promoter: Rous sarcoma virus enhancer/promoter
   7409..7589    +  LTR            5' LTR (truncated): truncated 5' long terminal repeat (LTR) from HIV-1
   7636..7761    +  misc_feature   HIV-1 Ψ: packaging signal of human immunodeficiency virus type 1
   7745..8108    +  CDS            HIV-1 gag (fragment): gag protein from human immunodeficiency virus 1; gag
   8254..8487    +  misc_feature   RRE: The Rev response element (RRE) of HIV-1 allows for Rev-dependent mRNA export from the nucleus to the cytoplasm.
   8864..8890    +  CDS            Rev (fragment): human immunodeficiency virus 1 (HIV-1) Rev protein; rev; enhances nuclear export of unspliced and incompletely spliced viral mRNAs
   8897..8920    +  promoter       SV40 promoter (fragment): SV40 early promoter
   8921..8992    +  promoter       SV40 promoter (fragment): SV40 enhancer and early promoter
   9016..9151    +  rep_origin     SV40 ori: SV40 origin of replication
   9197..9793    +  CDS            PuroR (fragment): puromycin N-acetyltransferase; pac from Streptomyces; confers resistance to puromycin
   9842..9959    +  misc_feature   cPPT/CTS: central polypurine tract and central termination sequence of HIV-1
  10024..10090   +  CDS            small t antigen (fragment): SV40 (simian virus 40) small t antigen
