[The description below was written by a language model from this plasmid's Addgene catalogue record and pLannotate feature annotations shown in this document.]
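Description:
TFORF1239 is a third-generation-style, self-inactivating lentiviral expression plasmid built on the pLX_TRC317 backbone. It belongs to a barcoded human transcription factor ORF collection designed for pooled overexpression screens. In bacteria it is maintained by a high-copy ColE1/pUC origin and selected with ampicillin through the β-lactamase gene; an f1 origin and remnants of lac/T7/T3 cloning-vector sequence are also present. Because of the repeated LTR sequences, the depositor warns of possible recombination, which fits the recommended use of a recombination-limiting host strain.

The viral genome is transcribed from an RSV promoter fused to a truncated HIV-1 5′ LTR. This is followed by the Ψ packaging signal with a partial gag region, the RRE for Rev-dependent nuclear export, and a cPPT/CTS that aids nuclear import. It ends in a ΔU3 3′ LTR, which leaves the integrated provirus transcriptionally inactive at its LTRs.

Two internal cassettes sit within this unit. An SV40 early promoter drives puromycin N-acetyltransferase for selecting transduced mammalian cells. The strong constitutive EF-1α promoter drives the human ZNF431 ORF, a KRAB-type zinc finger transcriptional repressor, with a WPRE downstream to boost transcript stability and expression. The automated annotation labels parts of the ORF as ZNF720 and ZNF493 fragments, most likely because of homology among related zinc finger genes rather than additional inserts.

According to the catalogue entry, each ORF carries a unique 24-bp barcode, which the feature table does not annotate. The barcode allows the transcription factor to be identified by sequencing in pooled screens such as directed differentiation experiments.
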