Addgene plasmid #143775: TFORF1239
Purpose: Lentiviral vector for overexpressing transcription factor ORFs with unique 24-bp barcodes. Barcodes facilitate identification of transcription factors in pooled screens.
Depositing lab: Feng Zhang. Depositing organization: Broad Institute. Publication: A transcription factor atlas of directed differentiation. Joung J, Ma S, Tay T, Geiger-Schuller KR, Kirchgatterer PC, Verdine VK, Guo B, Arias-Garcia MA, Allen WE, Singh A, Kuksenko O, Abudayyeh OO, Gootenberg JS, Fu Z, Macrae RK, Buenrostro JD, Regev A, Zhang F. Cell. 2023 Jan 5;186(1):209-229.e26. doi: 10.1016/j.cell.2022.11.026. PubMed 36608654.
Backbone
  Vector backbone: pLX_TRC317
  Backbone manufacturer: Broad Institute Genetic Perturbation Platform
  Backbone size w/o insert (bp): 8264
  Vector type: Mammalian Expression, Lentiviral
  Selectable markers: Puromycin
Growth in bacteria
  Bacterial resistance: Ampicillin, 100 μg/mL
  Growth temperature: 37°C
  Growth strain: NEB Stable
  Copy number: High Copy
Gene/Insert
  Gene/Insert name: ZNF431
  Species: H. sapiens (human)
  Insert size (bp): 1832
  Entrez Gene: ZNF431 (a.k.a. KIAA1969, DKFZp313E0830)
  Promoter: EF1a
  Cloning method: Unknown
  Sequencing primers: 5′ GGGTGGAGACTGAAGTTAGGCCAG; 3′ CACATAGCGTAAAAGGAGCAACATAG
Terms and licenses: Academic/Nonprofit Terms; Industry Terms: Not Available to Industry
Depositor comments: NM_133473,ENST00000311048 . The transcription factor ORF portion of this plasmid was synthesized by Genewiz. Please test multiple small colonies in case of plasmid recombination. To make this collection available in a timely manner, a portion of this collection was not fully sequenced by Addgene. If an Addgene verified full plasmid sequence is not available, please contact us prior to placing an order to request the full sequence.
How to cite: TFORF1239 was a gift from Feng Zhang (Addgene plasmid # 143775 ; http://n2t.net/addgene:143775 ; RRID:Addgene_143775)
