>Addgene plasmid #143775 | TFORF1239 | depositor partial sequence | sequence record 283452 | Insert
ACCGCCACCATGGACGACTTGAAATATGGAGTGTATCCTCTCAAGGAAGCAAGTGGATGCCCTGGGGCTG
AGAGGAATCTTCTAGTTTACTCTTATTTTGAAAAGGAGACATTGACATTTAGGGATGTGGCCATAGAATT
CTCTCTGGAGGAGTGGGAATGCCTGAACCCTGCTCAGCAGAATTTATATATGAATGTGATGTTAGAAAAC
TACAAAAACCTGGTCTTCTTGGGTGTTGCTGTCTCTAAGCAAGACCCAGTCACCTGTCTGGAGCAAGAAA
AAGAGCCCTGGAATATGAAGAGACATGAGATGGTGGATGAACCCCCAGCTATGTGTTCTTATTTTACCAA
AGACCTTTGGCCAGAGCAAGACATAAAAGATTCTTTTCAACAAGTAATACTGAGAAGATATGGCAAATGT
GAACATGAGAATTTACAGTTAAGAAAAGGCTCCGCAAGTGTAGATGAGTATAAGGTGCACAAAGAAGGTT
ATAATGAGCTAAACCAGTGTTTGACAACTACCCAGAGCAAAATATTTCCATGTGATAAATATGTGAAAGT
CTTTCATAAATTTTTAAATGCAAATAGACATAAGACAAGACATACTGGAAAGAAACCTTTCAAATGTAAA
AAATGTGGCAAATCATTTTGCATGCTTTTACACCTAAGTCAACATAAAAGAATTCATATTAGAGAGAATT
CTTACCAATGTGAAGAATGTGGCAAAGCTTTTAAATGGTTCTCAACCCTTACTAGACACAAGAGAATTCA
TACTGGAGAGAAACCCTTCAAATGTGAAGAATGTGGCAAAGCTTTTAAGCAGTCCTCAACCCTTACTACA
CATAAGATAATTCATACTGGGGAGAAACCATATAGATGTGAAGAATGTGGCAAAGCCTTCAACCGGTCCT
CACACCTTACTACACATAAGATAATTCATACTGGAGAGAAGCCCTACAAATGTGAAGAATGTGGCAAAGC
TTTTAACCAGTCTTCAACCCTTAGTACACATAAGTTCATTCATGCTGGAGAGAAACCCTACAAATGTGAG
GAATGTGACAAAGCTTTTAATCGATTCTCATACCTTACTAAACATAAGATAATTCATACTGGAGAAAAAT
CTTACAAATGTGAAGAATGTGGCAAAGGCTTTAATTGGTCCTCAACCCTTACTAAACATAAAAGAATTCA
TACTGGAGAGAAACCCTACAAATGTGAAGTGTGTGGCAAAGCCTTTAATGAGTCCTCAAACCTTACTACA
CATAAGATGATTCATACTGGAGAGAAACCCTACAAATGTGAAGAATGTGGCAAAGCTTTTAACCGGTCCC
CACAACTTACTGCACATAAGATAATTCATACTGGAGAGAAACCTTACAAATGTGAAGAATGTGGCAAAGC
TTTTAGCCAGTCATCAATCCTTACTACACATAAGAGAATTCACACTGGAGAGAAACCCTACAAATGTGAA
GAATGTGGCAAAGCTTTTAACCGATCCTCAAATCTTACTAAACATAAGATAATTCATACAGGAGAGAAAT
CTTACAAATGTGAAGAATGTGGTAAAGCCTTTAACCAATCCTCAACTCTTACTAAACATAGGAAAATTCA
TACTAGACAGAAACCCTACAACTGTGAAGAATGTGACAATACATTTAACCAGTCCTCAAACCTTATTAAA
CAAAATAATTCATACTGGAGAGAAACTCTACAAATGTCAAGAATGTGGGAAAGCCTTTAGTAATGAACTA
GTCCGTAACTTGAAAGTATTTCGATTTCTTGGCTTTATATATCTTGTGGAAAGGACGACGAATGCAGACC
TTGCGAAAGACA
