>Addgene plasmid #143775 | TFORF1239 | depositor partial sequence | sequence record 283453 | Barcode
CGAATGCAGACCTTGCGAAAGACA
